>Addgene plasmid #141605 | TFORF0403 | addgene full sequence | sequence record 409165 | Addgene NGS Result
TTAATGTAGTCTTATGCAATACTCTTGTAGTCTTGCAACATGGTAACGATGAGTTAGCAACATGCCTTAC
AAGGAGAGAAAAAGCACCGTGCATGCCGATTGGTGGAAGTAAGGTGGTACGATCGTGCCTTATTAGGAAG
GCAACAGACGGGTCTGACATGGATTGGACGAACCACTGAATTGCCGCATTGCAGAGATATTGTATTTAAG
TGCCTAGCTCGATACATAAACGGGTCTCTCTGGTTAGACCAGATCTGAGCCTGGGAGCTCTCTGGCTAAC
TAGGGAACCCACTGCTTAAGCCTCAATAAAGCTTGCCTTGAGTGCTTCAAGTAGTGTGTGCCCGTCTGTT
GTGTGACTCTGGTAACTAGAGATCCCTCAGACCCTTTTAGTCAGTGTGGAAAATCTCTAGCAGTGGCGCC
CGAACAGGGACTTGAAAGCGAAAGGGAAACCAGAGGAGCTCTCTCGACGCAGGACTCGGCTTGCTGAAGC
GCGCACGGCAAGAGGCGAGGGGCGGCGACTGGTGAGTACGCCAAAAATTTTGACTAGCGGAGGCTAGAAG
GAGAGAGATGGGTGCGAGAGCGTCAGTATTAAGCGGGGGAGAATTAGATCGCGATGGGAAAAAATTCGGT
TAAGGCCAGGGGGAAAGAAAAAATATAAATTAAAACATATAGTATGGGCAAGCAGGGAGCTAGAACGATT
CGCAGTTAATCCTGGCCTGTTAGAAACATCAGAAGGCTGTAGACAAATACTGGGACAGCTACAACCATCC
CTTCAGACAGGATCAGAAGAACTTAGATCATTATATAATACAGTAGCAACCCTCTATTGTGTGCATCAAA
GGATAGAGATAAAAGACACCAAGGAAGCTTTAGACAAGATAGAGGAAGAGCAAAACAAAAGTAAGACCAC
CGCACAGCAAGCGGCCGCTGATCTTCAGACCTGGAGGAGGAGATATGAGGGACAATTGGAGAAGTGAATT
ATATAAATATAAAGTAGTAAAAATTGAACCATTAGGAGTAGCACCCACCAAGGCAAAGAGAAGAGTGGTG
CAGAGAGAAAAAAGAGCAGTGGGAATAGGAGCTTTGTTCCTTGGGTTCTTGGGAGCAGCAGGAAGCACTA
TGGGCGCAGCGTCAATGACGCTGACGGTACAGGCCAGACAATTATTGTCTGGTATAGTGCAGCAGCAGAA
CAATTTGCTGAGGGCTATTGAGGCGCAACAGCATCTGTTGCAACTCACAGTCTGGGGCATCAAGCAGCTC
CAGGCAAGAATCCTGGCTGTGGAAAGATACCTAAAGGATCAACAGCTCCTGGGGATTTGGGGTTGCTCTG
GAAAACTCATTTGCACCACTGCTGTGCCTTGGAATGCTAGTTGGAGTAATAAATCTCTGGAACAGATTTG
GAATCACACGACCTGGATGGAGTGGGACAGAGAAATTAACAATTACACAAGCTTAATACACTCCTTAATT
GAAGAATCGCAAAACCAGCAAGAAAAGAATGAACAAGAATTATTGGAATTAGATAAATGGGCAAGTTTGT
GGAATTGGTTTAACATAACAAATTGGCTGTGGTATATAAAATTATTCATAATGATAGTAGGAGGCTTGGT
AGGTTTAAGAATAGTTTTTGCTGTACTTTCTATAGTGAATAGAGTTAGGCAGGGATATTCACCATTATCG
TTTCAGACCCACCTCCCAACCCCGAGGGGACCCATGCATTGCATCTCAATTAGTCAGCAACCAGGTGTGG
AAAGTCCCCAGGCTCCCCAGCAGGCAGAAGTATGCAAAGCATGCGTCTCAATTAGTCAGCAACCATAGTC
CCGCCCCTAACTCCGCCCATCCCGCCCCTAACTCCGCCCAGTTCCGCCCATTCTCCGCCCCATGGCTGAC
TAATTTTTTTTATTTATGCAGAGGCCGAGGCCGCCTCGGCCTCTGAGCTATTCCAGAAGTAGTGAGGAGG
CTTTTTTGGAGGCCTAGGCTTTTGCAAAAAGCTTTCTAGAGGTACCACCGGAGCTTACCATGACCGAGTA
CAAGCCCACGGTGCGCCTCGCCACCCGCGACGACGTCCCCAGGGCCGTACGCACCCTCGCCGCCGCGTTC
GCCGACTACCCCGCCACGCGCCACACCGTCGATCCGGACCGCCACATCGAGCGGGTCACCGAGCTGCAAG
AACTCTTCCTCACGCGCGTCGGGCTCGACATCGGCAAGGTGTGGGTCGCGGACGACGGCGCCGCCGTGGC
GGTCTGGACCACGCCGGAGAGCGTCGAAGCGGGGGCGGTGTTCGCCGAGATCGGCCCGCGCATGGCCGAG
TTGAGCGGTTCCCGGCTGGCCGCGCAGCAACAGATGGAAGGCCTCCTGGCGCCGCACCGGCCCAAGGAGC
CCGCGTGGTTCCTGGCCACCGTCGGCGTCTCGCCCGACCACCAGGGCAAGGGTCTGGGCAGCGCCGTCGT
GCTCCCCGGAGTGGAGGCGGCCGAGCGCGCCGGGGTGCCCGCCTTCCTGGAGACCTCCGCGCCCCGCAAC
CTCCCCTTCTACGAGCGGCTCGGCTTCACCGTCACCGCCGACGTCGAGGTGCCCGAAGGACCGCGCACCT
GGTGCATGACCCGCAAGCCCGGTGCCAGTTAACGAATTCTAGATCTTGAGACAAATGGCAGTATTCATCC
ACAATTTTAAAAGAAAAGGGGGGATTGGGGGGTACAGTGCAGGGGAAAGAATAGTAGACATAATAGCAAC
AGACATACAAACTAAAGAATTACAAAAACAAATTACAAAAATTCAAAATTTTCGGGTTTATTACAGGGAC
AGCAGAGATCCACTTTGGCGCCGGCTCGAGGCCTGCAGGTGCAAAGATGGATAAAGTTTTAAACAGAGAG
GAATCTTTGCAGCTAATGGACCTTCTAGGTCTTGAAAGGAGTGGGAATTGGCTCCGGTGCCCGTCAGTGG
GCAGAGCGCACATCGCCCACAGTCCCCGAGAAGTTGGGGGGAGGGGTCGGCAATTGAACCGGTGCCTAGA
GAAGGTGGCGCGGGGTAAACTGGGAAAGTGATGTCGTGTACTGGCTCCGCCTTTTTCCCGAGGGTGGGGG
AGAACCGTATATAAGTGCAGTAGTCGCCGTGAACGTTCTTTTTCGCAACGGGTTTGCCGCCAGAACACAG
GTAAGTGCCGTGTGTGGTTCCCGCGGGCCTGGCCTCTTTACGGGTTATGGCCCTTGCGTGCCTTGAATTA
CTTCCACCTGGCTGCAGTACGTGATTCTTGATCCCGAGCTTCGGGTTGGAAGTGGGTGGGAGAGTTCGAG
GCCTTGCGCTTAAGGAGCCCCTTCGCCTCGTGCTTGAGTTGAGGCCTGGCCTGGGCGCTGGGGCCGCCGC
GTGCGAATCTGGTGGCACCTTCGCGCCTGTCTCGCTGCTTTCGATAAGTCTCTAGCCATTTAAAATTTTT
GATGACCTGCTGCGACGCTTTTTTTCTGGCAAGATAGTCTTGTAAATGCGGGCCAAGATCTGCACACTGG
TATTTCGGTTTTTGGGGCCGCGGGCGGCGACGGGGCCCGTGCGTCCCAGCGCACATGTTCGGCGAGGCGG
GGCCTGCGAGCGCGGCCACCGAGAATCGGACGGGGGTAGTCTCAAGCTGGCCGGCCTGCTCTGGTGCCTG
GCCTCGCGCCGCCGTGTATCGCCCCGCCCTGGGCGGCAAGGCTGGCCCGGTCGGCACCAGTTGCGTGAGC
GGAAAGATGGCCGCTTCCCGGCCCTGCTGCAGGGAGCTCAAAATGGAGGACGCGGCGCTCGGGAGAGCGG
GCGGGTGAGTCACCCACACAAAGGAAAAGGGCCTTTCCGTCCTCAGCCGTCGCTTCATGTGACTCCACGG
AGTACCGGGCGCCGTCCAGGCACCTCGATTAGTTCTCGAGCTTTTGGAGTACGTCGTCTTTAGGTTGGGG
GGAGGGGTTTTATGCGATGGAGTTTCCCCACACTGAGTGGGTGGAGACTGAAGTTAGGCCAGCTTGGCAC
TTGATGTAATTCTCCTTGGAATTTGCCCTTTTTGAGTTTGGATCTTGGTTCATTCTCAAGCCTCAGACAG
TGGTTCAAAGTTTTTTTCTTCCATTTCAGGTGTCGTGAGGCTAGCACCGCCACCATGGAAACTCAGGCTG
ATCTCGTATCTCAGGAACCTCAGGCCCTGCTTGACAGTGCTCTTCCTTCAAAAGTTCCTGCCTTTTCCGA
CAAGGACAGCCTGGGGGATGAGATGTTGGCGGCTGCGCTCCTAAAGGCCAAGTCCCAGGAGCTGGTAACC
TTTGAGGATGTAGCTGTGTACTTCATCCGGAAGGAGTGGAAGCGTTTGGAACCTGCTCAGAGGGACCTCT
ATAGAGATGTGATGCTGGAGAATTACGGGAATGTGTTCTCACTGGATCGTGAGACCAGGACTGAAAATGA
TCAAGAAATTTCTGAAGACACAAGATCACATGGGGTCCTACTGGGAAGATTTCAAAAGGATATTTCTCAG
GGTCTCAAGTTTAAAGAAGCCTATGAACGAGAAGTCAGTCTGAAAAGGCCGCTGGGGAACTCCCCTGGAG
AAAGACTGAACAGGAAAATGCCAGATTTTGGTCAAGTGACAGTTGAGGAGAAGCTAACCCCCAGGGGAGA
GAGAAGCGAGAAATATAATGATTTTGGGAACAGCTTCACTGTGAATTCCAACCTTATCTCACATCAGAGA
CTCCCCGTGGGAGACAGACCCCATAAGTGTGATGAATGTAGCAAGAGCTTTAATCGAACTTCAGACCTTA
TTCAACATCAGAGAATCCACACTGGGGAAAAGCCCTATGAATGTAATGAGTGTGGGAAGGCCTTCAGCCA
GAGCTCACACCTTATTCAGCATCAGAGAATCCACACTGGGGAAAAACCTTATGAATGTAGTGATTGTGGG
AAAACCTTCAGCTGTAGCTCTGCCCTCATTCTGCATCGGAGGATCCACACGGGGGAGAAACCCTATGAAT
GTAATGAGTGTGGGAAGACCTTCAGCTGGAGCTCCACCCTCACCCACCATCAGAGAATCCACACTGGTGA
GAAACCCTACGCCTGCAATGAATGTGGGAAGGCCTTCAGCAGGAGCTCAACCCTTATTCACCATCAGAGA
ATCCACACTGGAGAAAAACCCTATGAATGTAATGAATGTGGGAAAGCCTTCAGCCAGAGCTCACACCTCT
ATCAGCACCAGAGAATCCACACTGGAGAGAAGCCCTACGAATGTATGGAATGTGGAGGAAAGTTTACCTA
CAGTTCAGGCCTTATTCAGCATCAAAGAATCCACACCGGGGAGAACCCCTATGAATGTAGTGAGTGTGGG
AAAGCCTTCAGGTACAGCTCGGCTCTTGTTCGCCATCAGAGAATTCACACTGGAGAGAAGCCTTTGAATG
GGATCGGCATGAGCAAAAGCTCCCTCAGAGTTACGACCGAGTTAAATATCAGAGAGTCCACGTAGTAATG
AACTAGTCCGTAACTTGAAAGTATTTCGATTTCTTGGCTTTATATATCTTGTGGAAAGGACGAATAGGAG
TTACCTCCGAGTAAACTACGCGTTAAGTCGACAATCAACCTCTGGATTACAAAATTTGTGAAAGATTGAC
TGGTATTCTTAACTATGTTGCTCCTTTTACGCTATGTGGATACGCTGCTTTAATGCCTTTGTATCATGCT
ATTGCTTCCCGTATGGCTTTCATTTTCTCCTCCTTGTATAAATCCTGGTTGCTGTCTCTTTATGAGGAGT
TGTGGCCCGTTGTCAGGCAACGTGGCGTGGTGTGCACTGTGTTTGCTGACGCAACCCCCACTGGTTGGGG
CATTGCCACCACCTGTCAGCTCCTTTCCGGGACTTTCGCTTTCCCCCTCCCTATTGCCACGGCGGAACTC
ATCGCCGCCTGCCTTGCCCGCTGCTGGACAGGGGCTCGGCTGTTGGGCACTGACAATTCCGTGGTGTTGT
CGGGGAAATCATCGTCCTTTCCTTGGCTGCTCGCCTGTGTTGCCACCTGGATTCTGCGCGGGACGTCCTT
CTGCTACGTCCCTTCGGCCCTCAATCCAGCGGACCTTCCTTCCCGCGGCCTGCTGCCGGCTCTGCGGCCT
CTTCCGCGTCTTCGCCTTCGCCCTCAGACGAGTCGGATCTCCCTTTGGGCCGCCTCCCCGCGTCGACTTT
AAGACCAATGACTTACAAGGCAGCTGTAGATCTTAGCCACTTTTTAAAAGAAAAGGGGGGACTGGAAGGG
CTAATTCACTCCCAACGAAGACAAGATCTGCTTTTTGCTTGTACTGGGTCTCTCTGGTTAGACCAGATCT
GAGCCTGGGAGCTCTCTGGCTAACTAGGGAACCCACTGCTTAAGCCTCAATAAAGCTTGCCTTGAGTGCT
TCAAGTAGTGTGTGCCCGTCTGTTGTGTGACTCTGGTAACTAGAGATCCCTCAGACCCTTTTAGTCAGTG
TGGAAAATCTCTAGCAGTACGTATAGTAGTTCATGTCATCTTATTATTCAGTATTTATAACTTGCAAAGA
AATGAATATCAGAGAGTGAGAGGAACTTGTTTATTGCAGCTTATAATGGTTACAAATAAAGCAATAGCAT
CACAAATTTCACAAATAAAGCATTTTTTTCACTGCATTCTAGTTGTGGTTTGTCCAAACTCATCAATGTA
TCTTATCATGTCTGGCTCTAGCTATCCCGCCCCTAACTCCGCCCATCCCGCCCCTAACTCCGCCCAGTTC
CGCCCATTCTCCGCCCCATGGCTGACTAATTTTTTTTATTTATGCAGAGGCCGAGGCCGCCTCGGCCTCT
GAGCTATTCCAGAAGTAGTGAGGAGGCTTTTTTGGAGGCCTAGGGACGTACCCAATTCGCCCTATAGTGA
GTCGTATTACGCGCGCTCACTGGCCGTCGTTTTACAACGTCGTGACTGGGAAAACCCTGGCGTTACCCAA
CTTAATCGCCTTGCAGCACATCCCCCTTTCGCCAGCTGGCGTAATAGCGAAGAGGCCCGCACCGATCGCC
CTTCCCAACAGTTGCGCAGCCTGAATGGCGAATGGG
[124 nt withheld, positions 7037-7160]
C
[91 nt withheld, positions 7162-7252]
A
[49 nt withheld, positions 7254-7302]
CCTTTGACGTTGGAGTCCACGTTCTTT
[37 nt withheld, positions 7330-7366]
ACCCTATCTCGGTCTATTCTTTTGATTTATAAGGGATTTTGCCGATTTCGGCCTATTGGTTAAAAAATGA
GCTGATTTAACAAAAATTTAACGCGAATTTTAACAAAATATTAACGCTTACAATTTAGGTGGCACTTTTC
GGGGAAATGTGCGCGGAACCCCTATTTGTTTATTTTTCTAAATACATTCAAATATGTATCCGCTCATGAG
ACAATAACCCTGATAAATGCTTCAATAATATTGAAAAAGGAAGAGTATGAGTATTCAACATTTCCGTGTC
GCCCTTATTCCCTTTTTTGCGGCATTTTGCCTTCCTGTTTTTGCTCACCCAGAAACGCTGGTGAAAGTAA
AAGATGCTGAAGATCAGTTGGGTGCACGAGTGGGTTACATCGAACTGGATCTCAACAGCGGTAAGATCCT
TGAGAGTTTTCGCCCCGAAGAACGTTTTCCAATGATGAGCACTTTTAAAGTTCTGCTATGTGGCGCGGTA
TTATCCCGTATTGACGCCGGGCAAGAGCAACTCGGTCGCCGCATACACTATTCTCAGAATGACTTGGTTG
AGTACTCACCAGTCACAGAAAAGCATCTTACGGATGGCATGACAGTAAGAGAATTATGCAGTGCTGCCAT
AACCATGAGTGATAACACTGCGGCCAACTTACTTCTGACAACGATCGGAGGACCGAAGGAGCTAACCGCT
TTTTTGCACAACATGGGGGATCATGTAACTCGCCTTGATCGTTGGGAACCGGAGCTGAATGAAGCCATAC
CAAACGACGAGCGTGACACCACGATGCCTGTAGCAATGGCAACAACGTTGCGCAAACTATTAACTGGCGA
ACTACTTACTCTAGCTTCCCGGCAACAATTAATAGACTGGATGGAGGCGGATAAAGTTGCAGGACCACTT
CTGCGCTCGGCCCTTCCGGCTGGCTGGTTTATTGCTGATAAATCTGGAGCCGGTGAGCGTGGGTCTCGCG
GTATCATTGCAGCACTGGGGCCAGATGGTAAGCCCTCCCGTATCGTAGTTATCTACACGACGGGGAGTCA
GGCAACTATGGATGAACGAAATAGACAGATCGCTGAGATAGGTGCCTCACTGATTAAGCATTGGTAACTG
TCAGACCAAGTTTACTCATATATACTTTAGATTGATTTAAAACTTCATTTTTAATTTAAAAGGATCTAGG
TGAAGATCCTTTTTGATAATCTCATGACCAAAATCCCTTAACGTGAGTTTTCGTTCCACTGAGCGTCAGA
CCCCGTAGAAAAGATCAAAGGATCTTCTTGAGATCCTTTTTTTCTGCGCGTAATCTGCTGCTTGCAAACA
AAAAAACCACCGCTACCAGCGGTGGTTTGTTTGCCGGATCAAGAGCTACCAACTCTTTTTCCGAAGGTAA
CTGGCTTCAGCAGAGCGCAGATACCAAATACTGTTCTTCTAGTGTAGCCGTAGTTAGGCCACCACTTCAA
GAACTCTGTAGCACCGCCTACATACCTCGCTCTGCTAATCCTGTTACCAGTGGCTGCTGCCAGTGGCGAT
AAGTCGTGTCTTACCGGGTTGGACTCAAGACGATAGTTACCGGATAAGGCGCAGCGGTCGGGCTGAACGG
GGGGTTCGTGCACACAGCCCAGCTTGGAGCGAACGACCTACACCGAACTGAGATACCTACAGCGTGAGCT
ATGAGAAAGCGCCACGCTTCCCGAAGGGAGAAAGGCGGACAGGTATCCGGTAAGCGGCAGGGTCGGAACA
GGAGAGCGCACGAGGGAGCTTCCAGGGGGAAACGCCTGGTATCTTTATAGTCCTGTCGGGTTTCGCCACC
TCTGACTTGAGCGTCGATTTTTGTGATGCTCGTCAGGGGGGCGGAGCCTATGGAAAAACGCCAGCAACGC
GGCCTTTTTACGGTTCCTGGCCTTTTGCTGGCCTTTTGCTCACATGTTCTTTCCTGCGTTATCCCCTGAT
TCTGTGGATAACCGTATTACCGCCTTTGAGTGAGCTGATACCGCTCGCCGCAGCCGAACGACCGAGCGCA
GCGAGTCAGTGAGCGAGGAAGCGGAAGAGCGCCCAATACGCAAACCGCCTCTCCCCGCGCGTTGGCCGAT
TCATTAATGCAGCTGGCACGACAGGTTTCCCGACTGGAAAGCGGGCAGTGAGCGCAACGCAATTAATGTG
AGTTAGCTCACTCATTAGGCACCCCAGGCTTTACACTTTATGCTTCCGGCTCGTATGTTGTGTGGAATTG
TGAGCGGATAACAATTTCACACAGGAAACAGCTATGACCATGATTACGCCAAGCGCGCAATTAACCCTCA
CTAAAGGGAACAAAAGCTGGAGCTGCAAGC
Features (pLannotate 1.2.2; 32 found; start..end, strand, type, name):
      5..231     +  promoter       RSV promoter: Rous sarcoma virus enhancer/promoter
    232..412     +  LTR            5' LTR (truncated): truncated 5' long terminal repeat (LTR) from HIV-1
    459..584     +  misc_feature   HIV-1 Ψ: packaging signal of human immunodeficiency virus type 1
    568..931     +  CDS            HIV-1 gag (fragment): gag protein from human immunodeficiency virus 1; gag
   1077..1310    +  misc_feature   RRE: The Rev response element (RRE) of HIV-1 allows for Rev-dependent mRNA export from the nucleus to the cytoplasm.
   1687..1713    +  CDS            Rev (fragment): human immunodeficiency virus 1 (HIV-1) Rev protein; rev; enhances nuclear export of unspliced and incompletely spliced viral mRNAs
   1720..1743    +  promoter       SV40 promoter (fragment): SV40 early promoter
   1744..1815    +  promoter       SV40 promoter (fragment): SV40 enhancer and early promoter
   1839..1974    +  rep_origin     SV40 ori: SV40 origin of replication
   2020..2616    +  CDS            PuroR (fragment): puromycin N-acetyltransferase; pac from Streptomyces; confers resistance to puromycin
   2665..2782    +  misc_feature   cPPT/CTS: central polypurine tract and central termination sequence of HIV-1
   2847..2913    +  CDS            small t antigen (fragment): SV40 (simian virus 40) small t antigen
   2920..4098    +  promoter       EF-1α promoter: strong constitutive promoter for human elongation factor EF-1α
   4115..4699    +  CDS            ZNF3 (fragment): ZNF3_HUMAN - Also known as KOX25. Experimental evidence at protein level: Swiss-Prot protein existence level 1. Involved in cell differentiation and/or proliferation. From Homo sapiens (Human).
   5384..5452    +  CDS            ZNF3 (fragment): ZNF3_HUMAN - Also known as KOX25. Experimental evidence at protein level: Swiss-Prot protein existence level 1. Involved in cell differentiation and/or proliferation. From Homo sapiens (Human).
   5468..5521    +  promoter       U6 promoter (fragment): RNA polymerase III promoter for human U6 snRNA
   5563..6151    +  misc_feature   WPRE: woodchuck hepatitis virus posttranscriptional regulatory element
   6202..6221    +  misc_feature   cPPT/CTS (fragment): central polypurine tract and central termination sequence of HIV-1
   6223..6456    +  LTR            3' LTR (ΔU3): self-inactivating 3' long terminal repeat (LTR) from HIV-1
   6534..6655    +  polyA_signal   SV40 poly(A) signal: SV40 polyadenylation signal
   6695..6830    +  rep_origin     SV40 ori: SV40 origin of replication
   6851..6869    -  promoter       T7 promoter: promoter for bacteriophage T7 RNA polymerase
   6877..7032    +  CDS            lacZα (fragment): LacZα fragment of β-galactosidase; lacZ fragment
   7037..7465    +  rep_origin     f1 ori (sequence partly withheld): f1 bacteriophage origin of replication; arrow indicates direction of (+) strand synthesis
   7518..7622    +  promoter       AmpR promoter: bla
   7623..8483    +  CDS            AmpR: β-lactamase; bla; confers resistance to ampicillin, carbenicillin, and related antibiotics
   8654..9242    +  rep_origin     ori: high-copy-number ColE1/pMB1/pBR322/pUC origin of replication
   9425..9517    +  CDS            lacI (fragment): lac repressor; lacI; The lac repressor binds to the lac operator to inhibit transcription in E. coli. This inhibition can be relieved by adding lactose or isopropyl-β-D-thiogalactopyranoside (IPTG).
   9530..9551    +  protein_bind   CAP binding site: CAP binding activates transcription in the presence of cAMP. E. coli catabolite activator protein
   9566..9596    +  promoter       lac promoter: promoter for the E. coli lac operon
   9604..9620    +  protein_bind   lac operator: The lac repressor binds to the lac operator to inhibit transcription in E. coli. This inhibition can be relieved by adding lactose or isopropyl-β-D-thiogalactopyranoside (IPTG). lac repressor encoded by lacI
   9665..9683    +  promoter       T3 promoter: promoter for bacteriophage T3 RNA polymerase
