[The description below was written by a language model from this plasmid's Addgene catalogue record and pLannotate feature annotations shown in this document.]
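Description:
TFORF0403 is a lentiviral mammalian expression plasmid built on the pLX_TRC317 backbone that carries the human ZNF3 zinc-finger transcription factor open reading frame together with a unique 24-bp barcode. It is propagated in E. coli as a high-copy plasmid through a ColE1/pUC-type origin with ampicillin selection (AmpR under its own bla promoter). An f1 origin and remnants of a lacZα/lac promoter cloning region flanked by T3 and T7 promoters are also present in the bacterial portion. The depositor notes that the plasmid can recombine, as is common for constructs carrying LTR repeats.

The viral cassette has a third-generation, self-inactivating layout. An RSV promoter drives a truncated HIV-1 5' LTR, followed by the Ψ packaging signal with a partial gag sequence and the RRE for Rev-dependent RNA export, and the genome ends in a ΔU3 3' LTR with a downstream SV40 poly(A) signal. Inside the transfer region, an SV40 early promoter/origin segment precedes a puromycin N-acetyltransferase gene for selecting transduced cells. A cPPT/CTS element follows, and then the EF-1α promoter drives constitutive ZNF3 expression, with a WPRE downstream to enhance transcript levels. The automated annotation matches ZNF3 only as two fragments at either end of the insert region, which may reflect isoform differences from the reference protein, as the depositor lists several transcript accessions. The barcode is not annotated, so its exact position is not given by the record.

The construct belongs to a barcoded transcription factor ORF collection. The barcode identifies which factor each cell received in pooled overexpression screens, such as those for directed differentiation.
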