Addgene plasmid #141605: TFORF0403
Purpose: Lentiviral vector for overexpressing the ZNF3 transcription factor ORF with a unique 24-bp barcode. Barcodes facilitate identification of transcription factors in pooled screens.
Depositing lab: Feng Zhang. Depositing organization: Broad Institute. Publication: A transcription factor atlas of directed differentiation. Joung J, Ma S, Tay T, Geiger-Schuller KR, Kirchgatterer PC, Verdine VK, Guo B, Arias-Garcia MA, Allen WE, Singh A, Kuksenko O, Abudayyeh OO, Gootenberg JS, Fu Z, Macrae RK, Buenrostro JD, Regev A, Zhang F. Cell. 2023 Jan 5;186(1):209-229.e26. doi: 10.1016/j.cell.2022.11.026. PubMed 36608654.
Backbone
  Vector backbone: pLX_TRC317
  Backbone manufacturer: Broad Institute Genetic Perturbation Platform
  Backbone size w/o insert (bp): 8264
  Vector type: Mammalian Expression, Lentiviral
  Selectable markers: Puromycin
Growth in bacteria
  Bacterial resistance: Ampicillin, 100 μg/mL
  Growth temperature: 37°C
  Growth strain: NEB Stable
  Copy number: High Copy
Gene/Insert
  Gene/Insert name: ZNF3
  Species: H. sapiens (human)
  Insert size (bp): 1442
  Entrez Gene: ZNF3 (a.k.a. A8-51, HF.12, KOX25, PP838, Zfp113)
  Promoter: EF1a
  Cloning method: Unknown
  Sequencing primers: 5′ GGGTGGAGACTGAAGTTAGGCCAG; 3′ CACATAGCGTAAAAGGAGCAACATAG
Terms and licenses: Academic/Nonprofit Terms; Industry Terms: Not Available to Industry
Depositor comments: NM_032924,NM_001318135,NM_001278290,NM_001278284,NM_001278287,ENST00000424697,ENST00000303915,ENST00000299667 . The transcription factor ORF portion of this plasmid was synthesized by Genewiz. Please test multiple small colonies in case of plasmid recombination. To make this collection available in a timely manner, a portion of this collection was not fully sequenced by Addgene. If an Addgene verified full plasmid sequence is not available, please contact us prior to placing an order to request the full sequence.
How to cite: TFORF0403 was a gift from Feng Zhang (Addgene plasmid # 141605 ; http://n2t.net/addgene:141605 ; RRID:Addgene_141605)
