>Addgene plasmid #141605 | TFORF0403 | depositor partial sequence | sequence record 276952 | Insert
ACCGCCACCATGGAAACTCAGGCTGATCTCGTATCTCAGGAACCTCAGGCCCTGCTTGACAGTGCTCTTC
CTTCAAAAGTTCCTGCCTTTTCCGACAAGGACAGCCTGGGGGATGAGATGTTGGCGGCTGCGCTCCTAAA
GGCCAAGTCCCAGGAGCTGGTAACCTTTGAGGATGTAGCTGTGTACTTCATCCGGAAGGAGTGGAAGCGT
TTGGAACCTGCTCAGAGGGACCTCTATAGAGATGTGATGCTGGAGAATTACGGGAATGTGTTCTCACTGG
ATCGTGAGACCAGGACTGAAAATGATCAAGAAATTTCTGAAGACACAAGATCACATGGGGTCCTACTGGG
AAGATTTCAAAAGGATATTTCTCAGGGTCTCAAGTTTAAAGAAGCCTATGAACGAGAAGTCAGTCTGAAA
AGGCCGCTGGGGAACTCCCCTGGAGAAAGACTGAACAGGAAAATGCCAGATTTTGGTCAAGTGACAGTTG
AGGAGAAGCTAACCCCCAGGGGAGAGAGAAGCGAGAAATATAATGATTTTGGGAACAGCTTCACTGTGAA
TTCCAACCTTATCTCACATCAGAGACTCCCCGTGGGAGACAGACCCCATAAGTGTGATGAATGTAGCAAG
AGCTTTAATCGAACTTCAGACCTTATTCAACATCAGAGAATCCACACTGGGGAAAAGCCCTATGAATGTA
ATGAGTGTGGGAAGGCCTTCAGCCAGAGCTCACACCTTATTCAGCATCAGAGAATCCACACTGGGGAAAA
ACCTTATGAATGTAGTGATTGTGGGAAAACCTTCAGCTGTAGCTCTGCCCTCATTCTGCATCGGAGGATC
CACACGGGGGAGAAACCCTATGAATGTAATGAGTGTGGGAAGACCTTCAGCTGGAGCTCCACCCTCACCC
ACCATCAGAGAATCCACACTGGTGAGAAACCCTACGCCTGCAATGAATGTGGGAAGGCCTTCAGCAGGAG
CTCAACCCTTATTCACCATCAGAGAATCCACACTGGAGAAAAACCCTATGAATGTAATGAATGTGGGAAA
GCCTTCAGCCAGAGCTCACACCTCTATCAGCACCAGAGAATCCACACTGGAGAGAAGCCCTACGAATGTA
TGGAATGTGGAGGAAAGTTTACCTACAGTTCAGGCCTTATTCAGCATCAAAGAATCCACACCGGGGAGAA
CCCCTATGAATGTAGTGAGTGTGGGAAAGCCTTCAGGTACAGCTCGGCTCTTGTTCGCCATCAGAGAATT
CACACTGGAGAGAAGCCTTTGAATGGGATCGGCATGAGCAAAAGCTCCCTCAGAGTTACGACCGAGTTAA
ATATCAGAGAGTCCACGTAGTAATGAACTAGTCCGTAACTTGAAAGTATTTCGATTTCTTGGCTTTATAT
ATCTTGTGGAAAGGACGAATAGGAGTTACCTCCGAGTAAACT
