>Addgene plasmid #141605 | TFORF0403 | depositor partial sequence | sequence record 276953 | Barcode
ATAGGAGTTACCTCCGAGTAAACT
